Addgene plasmid #169630: pgTS40
Purpose: pX330 derived vector for PCAG driven expression of SpCas9 and PU6 driven expression of guide RNA OGTS40 (5' GGGGCCACTAGGGACAGGAT 3') targeting position 55115755 of chromosome 19.
Depositing lab: Martin Fussenegger. Depositing organization: ETH Zurich (Swiss Federal Institute of Technology). Publication: A versatile plasmid architecture for mammalian synthetic biology (VAMSyB). Haellman V, Strittmatter T, Bertschi A, Stucheli P, Fussenegger M. Metab Eng. 2021 Jul;66:41-50. doi: 10.1016/j.ymben.2021.04.003. Epub 2021 Apr 18. PubMed 33857582.
Backbone
  Vector backbone: pX330
  Backbone size w/o insert (bp): 2689
  Vector type: Mammalian Expression
Growth in bacteria
  Bacterial resistance: Ampicillin, 100 μg/mL
  Growth temperature: 37°C
  Growth strain: DH5alpha
  Copy number: High Copy
Gene/Insert
  Gene/Insert name: U6-driven gRNA expression and PCAG-driven SpCas9 expression (alt name: U6-gRNA::PCAG-SpCas9)
  Species: S. pyogenes
  Promoter: U6 / PCAG
  Cloning method: Restriction Enzyme; 5′ cloning site Unknown (unknown if destroyed)
Terms and licenses: Academic/Nonprofit Terms; Industry Terms: Not Available to Industry
How to cite: pgTS40 was a gift from Martin Fussenegger (Addgene plasmid # 169630 ; http://n2t.net/addgene:169630 ; RRID:Addgene_169630)
