[The description below was written by a language model from this plasmid's Addgene catalogue record and pLannotate feature annotations shown in this document.]
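Description:
pgTS40 is a pX330-derived mammalian expression plasmid that delivers both components of the Streptococcus pyogenes CRISPR/Cas9 system from a single vector. It is propagated in E. coli as a high-copy plasmid through a ColE1/pUC-type origin and selected with ampicillin via the β-lactamase (AmpR) gene. An f1 phage origin is also present, and small annotated fragments of bom and rop are backbone remnants. The annotated sequence record is about 8.5 kb and is labelled a partial NGS result, so the feature table may not be a fully verified representation of the plasmid.

The payload consists of two expression units in the same orientation. A human U6 RNA polymerase III promoter drives a single guide RNA, made of the spacer designated OGTS40 fused to the S. pyogenes gRNA scaffold. According to the record this guide targets a defined position on chromosome 19, although the organism and locus name are not stated. A second, partial scaffold fragment is annotated just downstream. The Cas9 unit uses the CAG-type promoter, here annotated as a CMV enhancer, chicken β-actin promoter and hybrid intron. It expresses full-length SpCas9, which the annotation software splits into contiguous N- and C-terminal portions. Cas9 carries a C-terminal bipartite nucleoplasmin nuclear localization signal, and the transcript is terminated by a bovine growth hormone polyadenylation signal. A single AAV2 inverted terminal repeat lies downstream; because only one is annotated, it appears to be a backbone carry-over rather than part of a packageable AAV genome.

The plasmid comes from a mammalian synthetic biology toolkit. It is suited to transient transfection of mammalian cells to introduce a Cas9 double-strand break at the chromosome 19 target site, for example for site-specific genome editing or transgene integration.
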