Features (pLannotate 1.2.2; 18 found; start..end, strand, type, name):
     45..285     +  promoter       U6 promoter: RNA polymerase III promoter for human U6 snRNA
    314..389     +  misc_RNA       gRNA scaffold: guide RNA scaffold for the Streptococcus pyogenes CRISPR/Cas9 system
    396..439     +  misc_RNA       gRNA scaffold (fragment): guide RNA scaffold for the Streptococcus pyogenes CRISPR/Cas9 system
    486..771     +  enhancer       CMV enhancer: human cytomegalovirus immediate early enhancer; contains an 18-bp deletion relative to the standard CMV enhancer
    773..1050    +  promoter       chicken β-actin promoter: No description available
   1051..1278    +  intron         hybrid intron: hybrid between chicken β-actin (CBA) and minute virus of mice (MMV) introns (Gray et al., 2011)
   1416..3017    +  CDS            Cas9(N): N-terminal portion of Streptococcus pyogenes Cas9 (Zetsche et al., 2015)
   3018..5516    +  CDS            Cas9(C): C-terminal portion of Streptococcus pyogenes Cas9 (Zetsche et al., 2015)
   5517..5564    +  CDS            nucleoplasmin NLS: bipartite nuclear localization signal from nucleoplasmin
   5598..5709    +  polyA_signal   bGH poly(A) signal: bovine growth hormone polyadenylation signal
   5814..5954    +  repeat_region  AAV2 ITR: inverted terminal repeat of adeno-associated virus serotype 2 inverted
   5959..6010    -  misc_feature   bom (fragment): basis of mobility region from pBR322
   6029..6484    +  rep_origin     f1 ori (sequence partly withheld): f1 bacteriophage origin of replication; arrow indicates direction of (+) strand synthesis
   6485..6534    -  misc_feature   bom (fragment): basis of mobility region from pBR322
   6636..6671    -  CDS            rop (fragment): Rop protein, which maintains plasmids at low copy number; rop
   6766..6870    +  promoter       AmpR promoter: bla
   6871..7731    +  CDS            AmpR: β-lactamase; bla; confers resistance to ampicillin, carbenicillin, and related antibiotics
   7902..8490    +  rep_origin     ori: high-copy-number ColE1/pMB1/pBR322/pUC origin of replication
>Addgene plasmid #169630 | pgTS40 | addgene full sequence | sequence record 366781 | Addgene Partial NGS Result
CTTTTTACGGTTCCTGGCCTTTTGCTGGCCTTTTGCTCACATGTGAGGGCCTATTTCCCATGATTCCTTC
ATATTTGCATATACGATACAAGGCTGTTAGAGAGATAATTGGAATTAATTTGACTGTAAACACAAAGATA
TTAGTACAAAATACGTGACGTAGAAAGTAATAATTTCTTGGGTAGTTTGCAGTTTTAAAATTATGTTTTA
AAATGGACTATCATATGCTTACCGTAACTTGAAAGTATTTCGATTTCTTGGCTTTATATATCTTGTGGAA
AGGACGAAACACCGGGGCCACTAGGGACAGGATGTTTTAGAGCTAGAAATAGCAAGTTAAAATAAGGCTA
GTCCGTTATCAACTTGAAAAAGTGGCACCGAGTCGGTGCTTTTTTGTTTTAGAGCTAGAAATAGCAAGTT
AAAATAAGGCTAGTCCGTTTTTAGCGCGTGCGCCAATTCTGCAGACAAATGGCTCTAGAGGTACCCGTTA
CATAACTTACGGTAAATGGCCCGCCTGGCTGACCGCCCAACGACCCCCGCCCATTGACGTCAATAGTAAC
GCCAATAGGGACTTTCCATTGACGTCAATGGGTGGAGTATTTACGGTAAACTGCCCACTTGGCAGTACAT
CAAGTGTATCATATGCCAAGTACGCCCCCTATTGACGTCAATGACGGTAAATGGCCCGCCTGGCATTGTG
CCCAGTACATGACCTTATGGGACTTTCCTACTTGGCAGTACATCTACGTATTAGTCATCGCTATTACCAT
GGTCGAGGTGAGCCCCACGTTCTGCTTCACTCTCCCCATCTCCCCCCCCTCCCCACCCCCAATTTTGTAT
TTATTTATTTTTTAATTATTTTGTGCAGCGATGGGGGCGGGGGGGGGGGGGGGGCGCGCGCCRGGSGGGG
SGGGGGGGGGSGGGGGGSGGGGSGGGGSGRGGCGGRGAGGKGCGGCGGCAGCCAATCAGAGCGGCGCGCT
CCGAAAGTTTCCTTTTATGGCGAGGCGGCGGCGGCGGCGGCCCTATAAAAAGCGAAGCGCGCGGCGGGCG
GGAGTCGCTGCGCGCTGCCTTCGCCCCGTGCCCCGCTCCGCCGCCGCCTCGCGCCGCCCGCCCCGGCTCT
GACTGACCGCGTTACTCCCACAGGTGAGCGGGCGGGACGGCCCTTCTCCTCCGGGCTGTAATTAGCTGAG
CAAGAGGTAAGGGTTTAAGGGATGGTTGGTTGGTGGGGTATTAATGTTTAATTACCTGGAGCACCTGCCT
GAAATCACTTTTTTTCAGGTTGGACCGGTGCCACCATGGACTATAAGGACCACGACGGAGACTACAAGGA
TCATGATATTGATTACAAAGACGATGACGATAAGATGGCCCCAAAGAAGAAGCGGAAGGTCGGTATCCAC
GGAGTCCCAGCAGCCGACAAGAAGTACAGCATCGGCCTGGACATCGGCACCAACTCTGTGGGCTGGGCCG
TGATCACCGACGAGTACAAGGTGCCCAGCAAGAAATTCAAGGTGCTGGGCAACACCGACCGGCACAGCAT
CAAGAAGAACCTGATCGGAGCCCTGCTGTTCGACAGCGGCGAAACAGCCGAGGCCACCCGGCTGAAGAGA
ACCGCCAGAAGAAGATACACCAGACGGAAGAACCGGATCTGCTATCTGCAAGAGATCTTCAGCAACGAGA
TGGCCAAGGTGGACGACAGCTTCTTCCACAGACTGGAAGAGTCCTTCCTGGTGGAAGAGGATAAGAAGCA
CGAGCGGCACCCCATCTTCGGCAACATCGTGGACGAGGTGGCCTACCACGAGAAGTACCCCACCATCTAC
CACCTGAGAAAGAAACTGGTGGACAGCACCGACAAGGCCGACCTGCGGCTGATCTATCTGGCCCTGGCCC
ACATGATCAAGTTCCGGGGCCACTTCCTGATCGAGGGCGACCTGAACCCCGACAACAGCGACGTGGACAA
GCTGTTCATCCAGCTGGTGCAGACCTACAACCAGCTGTTCGAGGAAAACCCCATCAACGCCAGCGGCGTG
GACGCCAAGGCCATCCTGTCTGCCAGACTGAGCAAGAGCAGACGGCTGGAAAATCTGATCGCCCAGCTGC
CCGGCGAGAAGAAGAATGGCCTGTTCGGAAACCTGATTGCCCTGAGCCTGGGCCTGACCCCCAACTTCAA
GAGCAACTTCGACCTGGCCGAGGATGCCAAACTGCAGCTGAGCAAGGACACCTACGACGACGACCTGGAC
AACCTGCTGGCCCAGATCGGCGACCAGTACGCCGACCTGTTTCTGGCCGCCAAGAACCTGTCCGACGCCA
TCCTGCTGAGCGACATCCTGAGAGTGAACACCGAGATCACCAAGGCCCCCCTGAGCGCCTCTATGATCAA
GAGATACGACGAGCACCACCAGGACCTGACCCTGCTGAAAGCTCTCGTGCGGCAGCAGCTGCCTGAGAAG
TACAAAGAGATTTTCTTCGACCAGAGCAAGAACGGCTACGCCGGCTACATTGACGGCGGAGCCAGCCAGG
AAGAGTTCTACAAGTTCATCAAGCCCATCCTGGAAAAGATGGACGGCACCGAGGAACTGCTCGTGAAGCT
GAACAGAGAGGACCTGCTGCGGAAGCAGCGGACCTTCGACAACGGCAGCATCCCCCACCAGATCCACCTG
GGAGAGCTGCACGCCATTCTGCGGCGGCAGGAAGATTTTTACCCATTCCTGAAGGACAACCGGGAAAAGA
TCGAGAAGATCCTGACCTTCCGCATCCCCTACTACGTGGGCCCTCTGGCCAGGGGAAACAGCAGATTCGC
CTGGATGACCAGAAAGAGCGAGGAAACCATCACCCCCTGGAACTTCGAGGAAGTGGTGGACAAGGGCGCT
TCCGCCCAGAGCTTCATCGAGCGGATGACCAACTTCGATAAGAACCTGCCCAACGAGAAGGTGCTGCCCA
AGCACAGCCTGCTGTACGAGTACTTCACCGTGTATAACGAGCTGACCAAAGTGAAATACGTGACCGAGGG
AATGAGAAAGCCCGCCTTCCTGAGCGGCGAGCAGAAAAAGGCCATCGTGGACCTGCTGTTCAAGACCAAC
CGGAAAGTGACCGTGAAGCAGCTGAAAGAGGACTACTTCAAGAAAATCGAGTGCTTCGACTCCGTGGAAA
TCTCCGGCGTGGAAGATCGGTTCAACGCCTCCCTGGGCACATACCACGATCTGCTGAAAATTATCAAGGA
CAAGGACTTCCTGGACAATGAGGAAAACGAGGACATTCTGGAAGATATCGTGCTGACCCTGACACTGTTT
GAGGACAGAGAGATGATCGAGGAACGGCTGAAAACCTATGCCCACCTGTTCGACGACAAAGTGATGAAGC
AGCTGAAGCGGCGGAGATACACCGGCTGGGGCAGGCTGAGCCGGAAGCTGATCAACGGCATCCGGGACAA
GCAGTCCGGCAAGACAATCCTGGATTTCCTGAAGTCCGACGGCTTCGCCAACAGAAACTTCATGCAGCTG
ATCCACGACGACAGCCTGACCTTTAAAGAGGACATCCAGAAAGCCCAGGTGTCCGGCCAGGGCGATAGCC
TGCACGAGCACATTGCCAATCTGGCCGGCAGCCCCGCCATTAAGAAGGGCATCCTGCAGACAGTGAAGGT
GGTGGACGAGCTCGTGAAAGTGATGGGCCGGCACAAGCCCGAGAACATCGTGATCGAAATGGCCAGAGAG
AACCAGACCACCCAGAAGGGACAGAAGAACAGCCGCGAGAGAATGAAGCGGATCGAAGAGGGCATCAAAG
AGCTGGGCAGCCAGATCCTGAAAGAACACCCCGTGGAAAACACCCAGCTGCAGAACGAGAAGCTGTACCT
GTACTACCTGCAGAATGGGCGGGATATGTACGTGGACCAGGAACTGGACATCAACCGGCTGTCCGACTAC
GATGTGGACCATATCGTGCCTCAGAGCTTTCTGAAGGACGACTCCATCGACAACAAGGTGCTGACCAGAA
GCGACAAGAACCGGGGCAAGAGCGACAACGTGCCCTCCGAAGAGGTCGTGAAGAAGATGAAGAACTACTG
GCGGCAGCTGCTGAACGCCAAGCTGATTACCCAGAGAAAGTTCGACAATCTGACCAAGGCCGAGAGAGGC
GGCCTGAGCGAACTGGATAAGGCCGGCTTCATCAAGAGACAGCTGGTGGAAACCCGGCAGATCACAAAGC
ACGTGGCACAGATCCTGGACTCCCGGATGAACACTAAGTACGACGAGAATGACAAGCTGATCCGGGAAGT
GAAAGTGATCACCCTGAAGTCCAAGCTGGTGTCCGATTTCCGGAAGGATTTCCAGTTTTACAAAGTGCGC
GAGATCAACAACTACCACCACGCCCACGACGCCTACCTGAACGCCGTCGTGGGAACCGCCCTGATCAAAA
AGTACCCTAAGCTGGAAAGCGAGTTCGTGTACGGCGACTACAAGGTGTACGACGTGCGGAAGATGATCGC
CAAGAGCGAGCAGGAAATCGGCAAGGCTACCGCCAAGTACTTCTTCTACAGCAACATCATGAACTTTTTC
AAGACCGAGATTACCCTGGCCAACGGCGAGATCCGGAAGCGGCCTCTGATCGAGACAAACGGCGAAACCG
GGGAGATCGTGTGGGATAAGGGCCGGGATTTTGCCACCGTGCGGAAAGTGCTGAGCATGCCCCAAGTGAA
TATCGTGAAAAAGACCGAGGTGCAGACAGGCGGCTTCAGCAAAGAGTCTATCCTGCCCAAGAGGAACAGC
GATAAGCTGATCGCCAGAAAGAAGGACTGGGACCCTAAGAAGTACGGCGGCTTCGACAGCCCCACCGTGG
CCTATTCTGTGCTGGTGGTGGCCAAAGTGGAAAAGGGCAAGTCCAAGAAACTGAAGAGTGTGAAAGAGCT
GCTGGGGATCACCATCATGGAAAGAAGCAGCTTCGAGAAGAATCCCATCGACTTTCTGGAAGCCAAGGGC
TACAAAGAAGTGAAAAAGGACCTGATCATCAAGCTGCCTAAGTACTCCCTGTTCGAGCTGGAAAACGGCC
GGAAGAGAATGCTGGCCTCTGCCGGCGAACTGCAGAAGGGAAACGAACTGGCCCTGCCCTCCAAATATGT
GAACTTCCTGTACCTGGCCAGCCACTATGAGAAGCTGAAGGGCTCCCCCGAGGATAATGAGCAGAAACAG
CTGTTTGTGGAACAGCACAAGCACTACCTGGACGAGATCATCGAGCAGATCAGCGAGTTCTCCAAGAGAG
TGATCCTGGCCGACGCTAATCTGGACAAAGTGCTGTCCGCCTACAACAAGCACCGGGATAAGCCCATCAG
AGAGCAGGCCGAGAATATCATCCACCTGTTTACCCTGACCAATCTGGGAGCCCCTGCCGCCTTCAAGTAC
TTTGACACCACCATCGACCGGAAGAGGTACACCAGCACCAAAGAGGTGCTGGACGCCACCCTGATCCACC
AGAGCATCACCGGCCTGTACGAGACACGGATCGACCTGTCTCAGCTGGGAGGCGACAAAAGGCCGGCGGC
CACGAAAAAGGCCGGCCAGGCAAAAAAGAAAAAGTAAGAATTCCTAGAGCTCGCTGATCAGCCTCGACTG
TGCCTTCTAGTTGCCAGCCATCTGTTGTTTGCCCCTCCCCCGTGCCTTCCTTGACCCTGGAAGGTGCCAC
TCCCACTGTCCTTTCCTAATAAAATGAGGAAATTGCATCGCATTGTCTGAGTAGGTGTCATTCTATTCTG
GGGGGTGGGGTGGGGCAGGACAGCAAGGGGGAGGATTGGGAAGAGAATAGCAGGCATGCTGGGGAGCGGC
CGCAGGAACCCCTAGTGATGGAGTTGGCCACTCCCTCTCTGCGCGCTCGCTCGCTCACTGAGGCCGGGCG
ACCAAAGGTCGCCCGACGCCCGGGCTTTGCCCGGGCGGCCTCAGTGAGCGAGCGAGCGCGCAGCTGCCTG
CAGGGGCGCCTGATGCGGTATTTTCTCCTTACGCATCTGTGCGGTATTTCACACCGCATA
[95 nt withheld, positions 6011-6105]
T
[46 nt withheld, positions 6107-6152]
C
[141 nt withheld, positions 6154-6294]
CCTTTGACGTTGGAGTCCACGTTCTTT
[37 nt withheld, positions 6322-6358]
ACTCTATCTCGGGCTATTCTTTTGATTTATAAGGGATTTTGCCGATTTCGGTCTATTGGTTAAAAAATGA
GCTGATTTAACAAAAATTTAACGCGAATTTTAACAAAATATTAACGTTTACAATTTTATGGTGCACTCTC
AGTACAATCTGCTCTGATGCCGCATAGTTAAGCCAGCCCCGACACCCGCCAACACCCGCTGACGCGCCCT
GACGGGCTTGTCTGCTCCCGGCATCCGCTTACAGACAAGCTGTGACCGTCTCCGGGAGCTGCATGTGTCA
GAGGTTTTCACCGTCATCACCGAAACGCGCGAGACGAAAGGGCCTCGTGATACGCCTATTTTTATAGGTT
AATGTCATGATAATAATGGTTTCTTAGACGTCAGGTGGCACTTTTCGGGGAAATGTGCGCGGAACCCCTA
TTTGTTTATTTTTCTAAATACATTCAAATATGTATCCGCTCATGAGACAATAACCCTGATAAATGCTTCA
ATAATATTGAAAAAGGAAGAGTATGAGTATTCAACATTTCCGTGTCGCCCTTATTCCCTTTTTTGCGGCA
TTTTGCCTTCCTGTTTTTGCTCACCCAGAAACGCTGGTGAAAGTAAAAGATGCTGAAGATCAGTTGGGTG
CACGAGTGGGTTACATCGAACTGGATCTCAACAGCGGTAAGATCCTTGAGAGTTTTCGCCCCGAAGAACG
TTTTCCAATGATGAGCACTTTTAAAGTTCTGCTATGTGGCGCGGTATTATCCCGTATTGACGCCGGGCAA
GAGCAACTCGGTCGCCGCATACACTATTCTCAGAATGACTTGGTTGAGTACTCACCAGTCACAGAAAAGC
ATCTTACGGATGGCATGACAGTAAGAGAATTATGCAGTGCTGCCATAACCATGAGTGATAACACTGCGGC
CAACTTACTTCTGACAACGATCGGAGGACCGAAGGAGCTAACCGCTTTTTTGCACAACATGGGGGATCAT
GTAACTCGCCTTGATCGTTGGGAACCGGAGCTGAATGAAGCCATACCAAACGACGAGCGTGACACCACGA
TGCCTGTAGCAATGGCAACAACGTTGCGCAAACTATTAACTGGCGAACTACTTACTCTAGCTTCCCGGCA
ACAATTAATAGACTGGATGGAGGCGGATAAAGTTGCAGGACCACTTCTGCGCTCGGCCCTTCCGGCTGGC
TGGTTTATTGCTGATAAATCTGGAGCCGGTGAGCGTGGAAGCCGCGGTATCATTGCAGCACTGGGGCCAG
ATGGTAAGCCCTCCCGTATCGTAGTTATCTACACGACGGGGAGTCAGGCAACTATGGATGAACGAAATAG
ACAGATCGCTGAGATAGGTGCCTCACTGATTAAGCATTGGTAACTGTCAGACCAAGTTTACTCATATATA
CTTTAGATTGATTTAAAACTTCATTTTTAATTTAAAAGGATCTAGGTGAAGATCCTTTTTGATAATCTCA
TGACCAAAATCCCTTAACGTGAGTTTTCGTTCCACTGAGCGTCAGACCCCGTAGAAAAGATCAAAGGATC
TTCTTGAGATCCTTTTTTTCTGCGCGTAATCTGCTGCTTGCAAACAAAAAAACCACCGCTACCAGCGGTG
GTTTGTTTGCCGGATCAAGAGCTACCAACTCTTTTTCCGAAGGTAACTGGCTTCAGCAGAGCGCAGATAC
CAAATACTGTTCTTCTAGTGTAGCCGTAGTTAGGCCACCACTTCAAGAACTCTGTAGCACCGCCTACATA
CCTCGCTCTGCTAATCCTGTTACCAGTGGCTGCTGCCAGTGGCGATAAGTCGTGTCTTACCGGGTTGGAC
TCAAGACGATAGTTACCGGATAAGGCGCAGCGGTCGGGCTGAACGGGGGGTTCGTGCACACAGCCCAGCT
TGGAGCGAACGACCTACACCGAACTGAGATACCTACAGCGTGAGCTATGAGAAAGCGCCACGCTTCCCGA
AGGGAGAAAGGCGGACAGGTATCCGGTAAGCGGCAGGGTCGGAACAGGAGAGCGCACGAGGGAGCTTCCA
GGGGGAAACGCCTGGTATCTTTATAGTCCTGTCGGGTTTCGCCACCTCTGACTTGAGCGTCGATTTTTGT
GATGCTCGTCAGGGGGGCGGAGCCTATGGAAAAACGCCAGCAACGCGGC
